>Addgene plasmid #82346 | FLAG-SLC30A10-D248A | addgene full sequence | sequence record 158894 | Addgene assembled full plasmid sequence
CCATTCGCCATTCAGGCTGCGCAACTGTTGGGAAGGGCGATCGGTGCGGGCCTCTTCGCTATTACGCCAG
CTGGCGAAAGGGGGATGTGCTGCAAGGCGATTAAGTTGGGTAACGCCAGGGTTTTCCCAGTCACGACGTT
GTAAAACGACGGCCAGTGCCAAGCTGATCTATACATTGAATCAATATTGGCAATTAGCCATATTAGTCAT
TGGTTATATAGCATAAATCAATATTGGCTATTGGCCATTGCATACGTTGTATCTATATCATAATATGTAC
ATTTATATTGGCTCATGTCCAATATGACCGCCATGTTGACATTGATTATTGACTAGTTATTAATAGTAAT
CAATTACGGGGTCATTAGTTCATAGCCCATATATGGAGTTCCGCGTTACATAACTTACGGTAAATGGCCC
GCCTGGCTGACCGCCCAACGACCCCCGCCCATTGACGTCAATAATGACGTATGTTCCCATAGTAACGCCA
ATAGGGACTTTCCATTGACGTCAATGGGTGGAGTATTTACGGTAAACTGCCCACTTGGCAGTACATCAAG
TGTATCATATGCCAAGTCCGCCCCCTATTGACGTCAATGACGGTAAATGGCCCGCCTGGCATTATGCCCA
GTACATGACCTTACGGGACTTTCCTACTTGGCAGTACATCTACGTATTAGTCATCGCTATTACCATGGTG
ATGCGGTTTTGGCAGTACACCAATGGGCGTGGATAGCGGTTTGACTCACGGGGATTTCCAAGTCTCCACC
CCATTGACGTCAATGGGAGTTTGTTTTGGCACCAAAATCAACGGGACTTTCCAAAATGTCGTAATAACCC
CGCCCCGTTGACGCAAATGGGCGGTAGGCGTGTACGGTGGGAGGTCTATATAAGCAGAGCTCGTTTAGTG
AACCGTCAGAATTAACCATGGACTACAAAGACCATGACGGTGATTATAAAGATCATGACATCGATTACAA
GGATGACGATGACAAGCTTGCGGCCGCGAATTCGATGGGCCGCTACTCTGGCAAGACGTGCCGGCTGCTC
TTCATGCTGGTGCTCACCGTCGCCTTCTTCGTGGCGGAGCTGGTCTCCGGCTACCTGGGCAACTCCATCG
CGCTGCTCTCCGACTCCTTCAACATGCTCTCCGACCTGATCTCGCTGTGCGTGGGCCTGAGCGCCGGCTA
CATCGCCCGGCGCCCCACCCGGGGCTTCAGCGCCACCTACGGCTACGCCCGCGCCGAGGTGGTGGGCGCG
CTGAGCAACGCGGTCTTCCTCACCGCGCTCTGCTTCACCATCTTCGTGGAGGCCGTGCTGCGCCTGGCCC
GGCCCGAGCGCATCGATGACCCCGAGCTGGTGCTCATCGTCGGCGTCCTGGGGCTGTTGGTCAACGTGGT
GGGGCTGCTCATCTTCCAGGACTGCGCCGCCTGGTTCGCGTGCTGCCTCCGGGGACGCAGTCGCCGCCTG
CAGCAGCGGCAGCAGCTGGCGGAGGGCTGTGTCCCCGGCGCTTTCGGGGGGCCTCAGGGCGCGGAGGACC
CGCGGCGCGCGGCGGACCCGACAGCCCCAGGCTCGGACTCGGCCGTAACCCTCCGGGGGACCTCGGTGGA
AAGGAAGCGGGAGAAGGGGGCGACCGTGTTCGCAAACGTAGCAGGTGATTCCTTCAACACCCAGAATGAG
CCAGAAGACATGATGAAAAAAGAGAAAAAGTCTGAAGCTCTGAATATCAGAGGAGTACTTTTGCATGTGA
TGGGAGCTGCCCTGGGGTCCGTGGTTGTGGTCATCACGGCCATCATATTCTATGTGCTTCCCCTGAAGAG
TGAGGACCCGTGTAACTGGCAGTGTTACATTGACCCCAGCCTGACTGTCCTCATGGTCATCATCATTTTG
TCATCTGCCTTCCCGCTTATCAAGGAGACCGCTGCCATTCTGCTACAGATGGTCCCAAAAGGAGTCAACA
TGGAAGAGCTGATGAGTAAACTCTCTGCTGTGCCTGGAATTAGCAGTGTACATGAAGTGCACATCTGGGA
ACTTGTAAGTGGAAAGATTATTGCCACCCTGCACATCAAGTATCCTAAGGACAGGGGATATCAAGATGCC
AGCACAAAAATTCGAGAAATCTTCCACCATGCGGGAATCCACAATGTGACCATCCAGTTTGAAAATGTGG
ACTTGAAGGAACCCCTGGAGCAGAAGGACTTACTGTTGCTCTGCAACTCACCCTGCATCTCCAAGGGCTG
TGCTAAGCAGCTGTGTTGTCCCCCCGGGGCACTGCCTCTGGCTCACGTCAATGGCTGTGCTGAGCACAAT
GGTGGGCCCTCTCTAGACACATACGGAAGTGATGGCCTCAGTAGAAGAGACGCAAGAGAAGTGGCTATTG
AAGTGTCTTTGGATAGCTGTCTGAGTGACCACGGACAAAGTCTTAACAAAACTCAGGAGGACCAATGTTA
TGTCAACAGAACGCATTTTCCTAGGTTTAAGGGCGAATTCCAGCACACTGGCGGCCGTTACTAGTGGATC
TGATATCGGTACCAGTCGACTCTAGAGGATCCCGGGTGGCATCCCTGTGACCCCTCCCCAGTGCCTCTCC
TGGCCCTGGAAGTTGCCACTCCAGTGCCCACCAGCCTTGTCCTAATAAAATTAAGTTGCATCATTTTGTC
TGACTAGGTGTCCTTCTATAATATTATGGGGTGGAGGGGGGTGGTATGGAGCAAGGGGCAAGTTGGGAAG
ACAACCTGTAGGGCCTGCGGGGTCTATTGGGAACCAAGCTGGAGTGCAGTGGCACAATCTTGGCTCACTG
CAATCTCCGCCTCCTGGGTTCAAGCGATTCTCCTGCCTCAGCCTCCCGAGTTGTTGGGATTCCAGGCATG
CATGACCAGGCTCAGCTAATTTTTGTTTTTTTGGTAGAGACGGGGTTTCACCATATTGGCCAGGCTGGTC
TCCAACTCCTAATCTCAGGTGATCTACCCACCTTGGCCTCCCAAATTGCTGGGATTACAGGCGTGAACCA
CTGCTCCCTTCCCTGTCCTTCTGATTTTAAAATAACTATACCAGCAGGAGGACGTCCAGACACAGCATAG
GCTACCTGGCCATGCCCAACCGGTGGGACATTTGAGTTGCTTGCTTGGCACTGTCCTCTCATGCGTTGGG
TCCACTCAGTAGATGCCTGTTGAATTGGGTACGCGGCCAGCTTGGCTGTGGAATGTGTGTCAGTTAGGGT
GTGGAAAGTCCCCAGGCTCCCCAGCAGGCAGAAGTATGCAAAGCATGCATCTCAATTAGTCAGCAACCAG
GTGTGGAAAGTCCCCAGGCTCCCCAGCAGGCAGAAGTATGCAAAGCATGCATCTCAATTAGTCAGCAACC
ATAGTCCCGCCCCTAACTCCGCCCATCCCGCCCCTAACTCCGCCCAGTTCCGCCCATTCTCCGCCCCATG
GCTGACTAATTTTTTTTATTTATGCAGAGGCCGAGGCCGCCTCGGCCTCTGAGCTATTCCAGAAGTAGTG
AGGAGGCTTTTTTGGAGGAATTGATCAGCTTGGGATCTGATCAAGAGACAGGATGAGGATCGTTTCGCAT
GATTGAACAAGATGGATTGCACGCAGGTTCTCCGGCCGCTTGGGTGGAGAGGCTATTCGGCTATGACTGG
GCACAACAGACAATCGGCTGCTCTGATGCCGCCGTGTTCCGGCTGTCAGCGCAGGGGCGCCCGGTTCTTT
TTGTCAAGACCGACCTGTCCGGTGCCCTGAATGAACTGCAGGACGAGGCAGCGCGGCTATCGTGGCTGGC
CACGACGGGCGTTCCTTGCGCAGCTGTGCTCGACGTTGTCACTGAAGCGGGAAGGGACTGGCTGCTATTG
GGCGAAGTGCCGGGGCAGGATCTCCTGTCATCTCACCTTGCTCCTGCCGAGAAAGTATCCATCATGGCTG
ATGCAATGCGGCGGCTGCATACGCTTGATCCGGCTACCTGCCCATTCGACCACCAAGCGAAACATCGCAT
CGAGCGAGCACGTACTCGGATGGAAGCCGGTCTTGTCGATCAGGATGATCTGGACGAAGAGCATCAGGGG
CTCGCGCCAGCCGAACTGTTCGCCAGGCTCAAGGCGCGCATGCCCGACGGCGAGGATCTCGTCGTGACCC
ATGGCGATGCCTGCTTGCCGAATATCATGGTGGAAAATGGCCGCTTTTCTGGATTCATCGACTGTGGCCG
GCTGGGTGTGGCGGACCGCTATCAGGACATAGCGTTGGCTACCCGTGATATTGCTGAAGAGCTTGGCGGC
GAATGGGCTGACCGCTTCCTCGTGCTTTACGGTATCGCCGCTCCCGATTCGCAGCGCATCGCCTTCTATC
GCCTTCTTGACGAGTTCTTCTGAGCGGGACTCTGGGGTTCGAAATGACCGACCAAGCGACGCCCAACCTG
CCATCACGAGATTTCGATTCCACCGCCGCCTTCTATGAAAGGTTGGGCTTCGGAATCGTTTTCCGGGACG
CCGGCTGGATGATCCTCCAGCGCGGGGATCTCATGCTGGAGTTCTTCGCCCACCCCGGGCTCGATCCCCT
CGCGAGTTGGTTCAGCTGCTGCCTGAGGCTGGACGACCTCGCGGAGTTCTACCGGCAGTGCAAATCCGTC
GGCATCCAGGAAACCAGCAGCGGCTATCCGCGCATCCATGCCCCCGAACTGCAGGAGTGGGGAGGCACGA
TGGCCGCTTTGGTCGACCCGGACGGGACGCTCCTGCGCCTGATACAGAACGAATTGCTTGCAGGCATCTC
ATGAGTGTGTCTTCCCGTTTTCCGCCTGAGGTCACTGCGTGGATGGAGCGCTGGCGCCTGCTGCGCGACG
GCGAGCTGCTCACCACCCACTCGCCAAGCTGGAACCGTAAAAAGGCCGCGTTGCTGGCGTTTTTCCATAG
GCTCCGCCGATCATAATCAGCCATACCACATTTGTAGAGGTTTTACTTGCTTTAAAAAACCTCCCACACC
TCCCCCTGAACCTGAAACATAAAATGAATGCAATTGTTGTTGTTAACTTGTTTATTGCAGCTTATAATGG
TTACAAATAAAGCAATAGCATCACAAATTTCACAAATAAAGCATTTTTTTCACTGCATTCTAGTTGTGGT
TTGTCCAAACTCATCAATGTATCTTATCATGTCTGGATCAATTCCCTATAGTGAGTCGTATTAAATTCGT
AATCATGTCATAGCTGTTTCCTGTGTGAAATTGTTATCCGCTCACAATTCCACACAACATACGAGCCGGA
AGCATAAAGTGTAAAGCCTGGGGTGCCTAATGAGTGAGCTAACTCACATTAATTGCGTTGCGCTCACTGC
CCGCTTTCCAGTCGGGAAACCTGTCGTGCCAGCTGCATTAATGAATCGGCCAACGCGCGGGGAGAGGCGG
TTTGCGTATTGGGCGCTCTTCCGCTTCCTCGCTCACTGACTCGCTGCGCTCGGTCGTTCGGCTGCGGCGA
GCGGTATCAGCTCACTCAAAGGCGGTAATACGGTTATCCACAGAATCAGGGGATAACGCAGGAAAGAACA
TGTGAGCAAAAGGCCAGCAAAAGGCCAGGAACCGTAAAAAGGCCGCGTTGCTGGCGTTTTTCCATAGGCT
CCGCCCCCCTGACGAGCATCACAAAAATCGACGCTCAAGTCAGAGGTGGCGAAACCCGACAGGACTATAA
AGATACCAGGCGTTTCCCCCTGGAAGCTCCCTCGTGCGCTCTCCTGTTCCGACCCTGCCGCTTACCGGAT
ACCTGTCCGCCTTTCTCCCTTCGGGAAGCGTGGCGCTTTCTCATAGCTCACGCTGTAGGTATCTCAGTTC
GGTGTAGGTCGTTCGCTCCAAGCTGGGCTGTGTGCACGAACCCCCCGTTCAGCCCGACCGCTGCGCCTTA
TCCGGTAACTATCGTCTTGAGTCCAACCCGGTAAGACACGACTTATCGCCACTGGCAGCAGCCACTGGTA
ACAGGATTAGCAGAGCGAGGTATGTAGGCGGTGCTACAGAGTTCTTGAAGTGGTGGCCTAACTACGGCTA
CACTAGAAGAACAGTATTTGGTATCTGCGCTCTGCTGAAGCCAGTTACCTTCGGAAAAAGAGTTGGTAGC
TCTTGATCCGGCAAACAAACCACCGCTGGTAGCGGTGGTTTTTTTGTTTGCAAGCAGCAGATTACGCGCA
GAAAAAAAGGATCTCAAGAAGATCCTTTGATCTTTTCTACGGGGTCTGACGCTCAGTGGAACGAAAACTC
ACGTTAAGGGATTTTGGTCATGAGATTATCAAAAAGGATCTTCACCTAGATCCTTTTAAATTAAAAATGA
AGTTTTAAATCAATCTAAAGTATATATGAGTAAACTTGGTCTGACAGTTACCAATGCTTAATCAGTGAGG
CACCTATCTCAGCGATCTGTCTATTTCGTTCATCCATAGTTGCCTGACTCCCCGTCGTGTAGATAACTAC
GATACGGGAGGGCTTACCATCTGGCCCCAGTGCTGCAATGATACCGCGAGACCCACGCTCACCGGCTCCA
GATTTATCAGCAATAAACCAGCCAGCCGGAAGGGCCGAGCGCAGAAGTGGTCCTGCAACTTTATCCGCCT
CCATCCAGTCTATTAATTGTTGCCGGGAAGCTAGAGTAAGTAGTTCGCCAGTTAATAGTTTGCGCAACGT
TGTTGCCATTGCTACAGGCATCGTGGTGTCACGCTCGTCGTTTGGTATGGCTTCATTCAGCTCCGGTTCC
CAACGATCAAGGCGAGTTACATGATCCCCCATGTTGTGCAAAAAAGCGGTTAGCTCCTTCGGTCCTCCGA
TCGTTGTCAGAAGTAAGTTGGCCGCAGTGTTATCACTCATGGTTATGGCAGCACTGCATAATTCTCTTAC
TGTCATGCCATCCGTAAGATGCTTTTCTGTGACTGGTGAGTACTCAACCAAGTCATTCTGAGAATAGTGT
ATGCGGCGACCGAGTTGCTCTTGCCCGGCGTCAATACGGGATAATACCGCGCCACATAGCAGAACTTTAA
AAGTGCTCATCATTGGAAAACGTTCTTCGGGGCGAAAACTCTCAAGGATCTTACCGCTGTTGAGATCCAG
TTCGATGTAACCCACTCGTGCACCCAACTGATCTTCAGCATCTTTTACTTTCACCAGCGTTTCTGGGTGA
GCAAAAACAGGAAGGCAAAATGCCGCAAAAAAGGGAATAAGGGCGACACGGAAATGTTGAATACTCATAC
TCTTCCTTTTTCAATATTATTGAAGCATTTATCAGGGTTATTGTCTCATGAGCGGATACATATTTGAATG
TATTTAGAAAAATAAACAAATAGGGGTTCCGCGCACATTTCCCCGAAAAGTGCCACCTG
[124 nt withheld, positions 7340-7463]
C
[91 nt withheld, positions 7465-7555]
A
[49 nt withheld, positions 7557-7605]
CCTTTGACGTTGGAGTCCACGTTCTTT
[37 nt withheld, positions 7633-7669]
ACCCTATCTCGGTCTATTCTTTTGATTTATAAGGGATTTTGCCGATTTCGGCCTATTGGTTAAAAAATGA
GCTGATTTAACAAAAATTTAACGCGAATTTTAACAAAATATTAACGCTTACAATTT
Features (pLannotate 1.2.2; 23 found; start..end, strand, type, name):
      4..158     -  CDS            lacZα (fragment): LacZα fragment of β-galactosidase; lacZ fragment
    318..697     +  enhancer       CMV enhancer: human cytomegalovirus immediate early enhancer
    699..898     +  promoter       CMV promoter: human cytomegalovirus (CMV) immediate early promoter
    931..996     +  CDS            3xFLAG: three tandem FLAG® epitope tags, followed by an enterokinase cleavage site
   1015..2469    +  CDS            SLC30A10: ZNT10_HUMAN - Also known as ZNT10, ZNT8. Experimental evidence at protein level: Swiss-Prot protein existence level 1. Plays a pivotal role in manganese transport. Manganese is an essential cation for the function of several enzymes, including some crucially important for the metabolism of neurotransmitters and other neuronal metabolic pathways. However, elevated levels of manganese are cytotoxic and induce oxidative stress, mitochondrial dysfunction and apoptosis. Acts as manganese efflux transporter and confers protection against manganese-induced cell death (PubMed:22341972, PubMed:22341971
   2535..2553    -  misc_feature   MCS (fragment): pUC18/19 multiple cloning site
   2554..3176    +  polyA_signal   hGH poly(A) signal: human growth hormone polyadenylation signal
   3218..3515    +  promoter       SV40 promoter: SV40 enhancer and early promoter
   3569..4360    +  CDS            neo: KKA2_KLEPN - Also known as kan, nptII. Experimental evidence at protein level: Swiss-Prot protein existence level 1. Resistance to kanamycin, neomycin, paromomycin, ribostamycin, butirosin and gentamicin B. From Klebsiella pneumoniae.
   4384..4761    +  CDS            ble: BLE_KLEPN - Experimental evidence at protein level: Swiss-Prot protein existence level 1. Binding protein with a strong affinity to the bleomycin family of antibiotics. Binds to CL990; an antimitotic-antibiotic compound. From Klebsiella pneumoniae.
   4803..4862    +  CDS            str (fragment): STR_KLEPN - Protein inferred from homology: Swiss-Prot protein existence level 3. The aminoglycoside phosphotransferases achieve inactivation of their antibiotic substrates by phosphorylation. From Klebsiella pneumoniae.
   4885..4908    -  rep_origin     CloDF13 ori (fragment): Plasmids containing the CloDF13 (CDF) origin of replication can be propagated in E. coli cells that contain additional plasmids with compatible origins.
   4909..4992    +  CDS            large T antigen (fragment): large T antigen from SV40 (simian virus 40)
   5015..5149    +  polyA_signal   SV40 poly(A) signal: SV40 polyadenylation signal
   5155..5173    -  promoter       T7 promoter: promoter for bacteriophage T7 RNA polymerase
   5211..5227    -  protein_bind   lac operator: The lac repressor binds to the lac operator to inhibit transcription in E. coli. This inhibition can be relieved by adding lactose or isopropyl-β-D-thiogalactopyranoside (IPTG). lac repressor encoded by lacI
   5235..5265    -  promoter       lac promoter: promoter for the E. coli lac operon
   5280..5301    -  protein_bind   CAP binding site: CAP binding activates transcription in the presence of cAMP. E. coli catabolite activator protein
   5314..5406    -  CDS            lacI (fragment): lac repressor; lacI; The lac repressor binds to the lac operator to inhibit transcription in E. coli. This inhibition can be relieved by adding lactose or isopropyl-β-D-thiogalactopyranoside (IPTG).
   5589..6177    -  rep_origin     ori: high-copy-number ColE1/pMB1/pBR322/pUC origin of replication
   6348..7208    -  CDS            AmpR: β-lactamase; bla; confers resistance to ampicillin, carbenicillin, and related antibiotics
   7209..7313    -  promoter       AmpR promoter: bla
   7340..7768    +  rep_origin     f1 ori (sequence partly withheld): f1 bacteriophage origin of replication; arrow indicates direction of (+) strand synthesis
