[The description below was written by a language model from this plasmid's Addgene catalogue record and pLannotate feature annotations shown in this document.]
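Description:
FLAG-SLC30A10-D248A is a mammalian expression plasmid built on the commercial pCMV-FLAG10 backbone. It carries the human SLC30A10 coding sequence (also known as ZnT10) with an aspartate-to-alanine substitution at residue 248. The catalogue lists a total size of about 8 kb, and the assembled sequence record is 7,795 nt. In E. coli the plasmid replicates from a high-copy ColE1/pUC-type origin and is selected with ampicillin through the β-lactamase gene. An f1 phage origin is also present, along with remnants of lacZα, lac promoter/operator and other cloning-vector sequences that have no role in the expression cassette.

The CMV immediate-early enhancer and promoter drive an open reading frame that begins with a backbone-encoded N-terminal 3xFLAG epitope, which includes an enterokinase cleavage site. This is followed by the roughly 1.5 kb SLC30A10 insert, and the transcript ends at the human growth hormone polyadenylation signal. A separate cassette places the neomycin phosphotransferase gene under the SV40 early promoter with an SV40 poly(A) signal, allowing G418 selection of stably transfected cells. The annotated ble and partial str sequences downstream of neo probably derive from the same transposon region as neo, and the record does not list them as markers.

SLC30A10 is a cell-surface manganese efflux transporter that protects cells from manganese toxicity. According to the record, the D248A change was introduced by site-directed mutagenesis into a wild-type clone. The associated study examined which transmembrane and cytoplasmic domain elements are required for manganese efflux. The construct therefore suits comparing this mutant with the wild-type protein in transfected cells, with the FLAG tag used for detection.
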