Addgene plasmid #82346: FLAG-SLC30A10-D248A
Purpose: Expresses FLAG-tagged SLC30A10-D248A in mammalian cells
Depositing lab: Somshuvra Mukhopadhyay. Depositing organization: University of Texas at Austin. Publication: Structural Elements in the Transmembrane and Cytoplasmic Domains of the Metal Transporter SLC30A10 Are Required for Its Manganese Efflux Activity. Zogzas CE, Aschner M, Mukhopadhyay S. J Biol Chem. 2016 Jul 29;291(31):15940-57. doi: 10.1074/jbc.M116.726935. Epub 2016 Jun 15. PubMed 27307044.
Backbone
  Vector backbone: pCMV-FLAG10
  Backbone manufacturer: Sigma
  Backbone size w/o insert (bp): 6500
  Total vector size (bp): 8000
  Vector type: Mammalian Expression
  Selectable markers: Neomycin (select with G418)
Growth in bacteria
  Bacterial resistance: Ampicillin, 100 μg/mL
  Growth temperature: 37°C
  Growth strain: DH5alpha
  Copy number: High Copy
Gene/Insert
  Gene/Insert name: SLC30A10
  Species: H. sapiens (human)
  Insert size (bp): 1500
  Mutation: D248A
  Entrez Gene: SLC30A10 (a.k.a. HMDPC, HMNDYT1, ZNT10, ZNT8, ZRC1, ZnT-10)
  Promoter: CMV
  Tag / fusion protein: 3xFLAG (N terminal on backbone)
  Cloning method: Ligation Independent Cloning
  Sequencing primers: 5′ CMV forward; 3′ Internal SLC30A10
Resource information
  A portion of this plasmid was derived from a plasmid made by: SLC30A10-WT originally obtained from Dr. Ruth Valentine. D248A mutation introduced using quick-change.
Terms and licenses: Academic/Nonprofit Terms; Industry Terms: Not Available to Industry
Depositor comments: See for reference to SLC30A10-WT: SLC30A10 is a cell surface-localized manganese efflux transporter, and parkinsonism-causing mutations block its intracellular trafficking and efflux activity. Leyva-Illades D, Chen P, Zogzas CE, Hutchens S, Mercado JM, Swaim CD, Morrisett RA, Bowman AB, Aschner M, Mukhopadhyay S. J Neurosci. 2014 Oct 15;34(42):14079-95. doi: 10.1523/JNEUROSCI.2329-14.2014. PMID: 25319704
How to cite: FLAG-SLC30A10-D248A was a gift from Somshuvra Mukhopadhyay (Addgene plasmid # 82346 ; http://n2t.net/addgene:82346 ; RRID:Addgene_82346)
