>Addgene plasmid #82346 | FLAG-SLC30A10-D248A | depositor partial sequence | sequence record 155934 | D248A mutation
NNNNNNNNNNNNNNNNNNNNNNNCTCGTTNAGTGAACCGTCAGAATTNNACCATGGACTACAAAGACCAT
GACGGTGATTATAAANNNNNNNGACATCGATTACAAGGATGACGATGACAAGCTTGCGGCCGCGAATTCG
ATGGGCCGCTACTCTGGCAAGACGTGCCGGCTGCTCTTCATGCTGGTGCTCACCGTCGCCTTCTTCGTGG
CNNANNNGGTCTCCGGCTACCTGGGCAACTCCATCGCGCTGCTCTCCGACTCCTTCAACATGCTCTCCGA
CCTGATCTCGCTGTGCGTGGGCCTGAGCGCCGGCTACATCGCCCGGCGCCCCACCCGGGGCTTCAGCGCC
ACCTACGGCTACGCCCGCGCCGAGGTGGTGGGCGCGCTGAGCAACGCGGTCTTCCTCACCGCGCTCTGCT
TCACCATCTTCGTGGAGGCCGTGCTGCGCCTGGCCCGGCCCGAGCGCATCGATGACCCCGAGCTGGTGCT
CATCGTCGGCGTCCTGGGGCTGTTGGTCAACGTGGTGGGGCTGCTCATCTTCCAGGACTGCGCCGCCTGG
TTCGCGTGCTGCCTCCGGGGACGCAGTCGCCGCCTGCAGCAGCGGCAGCAGCTGGCGGAGGGCTGTGTCC
CCGGCGCTTTCGGGGGGCCTCAGGGCGCGNANGANCCGCGGCGCGCGGCGGACCCGACAGCCCCAGGCTC
GGACTCGGCCGTAACCCTCCGGGGGACCTCNGTGGAAAGGAAGCGGGAGAAGGGGGCGACCGTGTTCGCA
AACGTAGCANGTGATTCCTTCAACACCCAGAATGAGCCAGAAGACATGATGAAAAAAGAGAAAAAGTCTG
AAGCTCTGAATATCAGANGAGTACTTTTGCATGTGATGGGAGCTGCCCTGGGGTCCGTGGTTGTGGTCAT
CACGGCCATCATATTCTATGTGCTTCCCCTGAAGAGTGAGGACCCGTGTAACTGGCAGTGTTACATTGAC
CCCAGCCTGACTGTCCTCATGGTCATCATCATTTTGTCATCTGNCNNCCCGCTTATCAAGGANACCGCTG
CCNTNNGCTANNNNNGGTCCCNAAGNANTNNANCATGGNNNNNCTGANGANTAAACNNNNTGCTNNNNCT
NNNNNNCANNNNNACNNNNANNNNNCNTNTNNNNNNTNNTNANNNNNNANANNNNNNNNNNNCCNNNNNN
NNNNNNNNNCNNNNNNNNGGGGNNNNTNANNNNNNNNNNNNNNNNNNNNNNNCNNNNNNGGNANNNCNNN
NNNNNNNNNNNNNNNNNNNN
