>Addgene plasmid #82346 | FLAG-SLC30A10-D248A | addgene partial sequence | sequence record 158893 | CMV-F 5'-CGCAAATGGGCGGTAGGCGTG-3'
CTATATAAGCAGAGCTCGTTTAGTGAACCGTCAGAATTAACCATGGACTACAAAGACCATGACGGTGATT
ATAAAGATCATGACATCGATTACAAGGATGACGATGACAAGCTTGCGGCCGCGAATTCGATGGGCCGCTA
CTCTGGCAAGACGTGCCGGCTGCTCTTCATGCTGGTGCTCACCGTCGCCTTCTTCGTGGCGGAGCTGGTC
TCCGGCTACCTGGGCAACTCCATCGCGCTGCTCTCCGACTCCTTCAACATGCTCTCCGACCTGATCTCGC
TGTGCGTGGGCCTGAGCGCCGGCTACATCGCCCGGCGCCCCACCCGGGGCTTCAGCGCCACCTACGGCTA
CGCCCGCGCCGAGGTGGTGGGCGCGCTGAGCAACGCGGTCTTCCTCACCGCGCTCTGCTTCACCATCTTC
GTGGAGGCCGTGCTGCGCCTGGCCCGGCCCGAGCGCATCGATGACCCCGAGCTGGTGCTCATCGTCGGCG
TCCTGGGGCTGTTGGTCAACGTGGTGGGGCTGCTCATCTTCCAGGACTGCGCCGCCTGGTTCGCGTGCTG
CCTCCGGGGACGCAGTCGCCGCCTGCAGCAGCGGCAGCAGCTGGCGGAGGGCTGTGTCCCCGGCGCTTTC
GGGGGGCCTCAGGGCGCGGAGGACCCGCGGCGCGCGGCGGACCCGACAGCCCCAGGCTCGGACTCGGCCG
TAACCCTCCGGGGGACCTCGGTGGAAAGGAAGCGGGAGAAGGGGGCGACCGTGTTCGCAAACGTAGCAGG
TGATTCCTTCAACACCCAGAATGAGCCAGAAGACATGATGAAAAAAGAGAAAAAGTCTGAAGCTCTGAAT
ATCAGAGGAGTACTTTTGCATGTGATGGGAGCTGCCCTGGGGTCCGTGGTTGTGGTCATCACGGCCATCA
TATTCTATGTGCTTCCCCTGAAGAGT
