>Addgene plasmid #82346 | FLAG-SLC30A10-D248A | addgene partial sequence | sequence record 158896 | hGH-PA-R 5'-CCAGCTTGGTTCCCAATAGA-3'
GGTTGTCTTCCCAACTTGCCCCTTGCTCCATACCACCCCCCTCCACCCCATAATATTATAGAAGGACACC
TAGTCAGACAAAATGATGCAACTTAATTTTATTAGGACAAGGCTGGTGGGCACTGGAGTGGCAACTTCCA
GGGCCAGGAGAGGCACTGGGGAGGGGTCACAGGGATGCCACCCGGGATCCTCTAGAGTCGACTGGTACCG
ATATCAGATCCACTAGTAACGGCCGCCAGTGTGCTGGAATTCGCCCTTAAACCTAGGAAAATGCGTTCTG
TTGACATAACATTGGTCCTCCTGAGTTTTGTTAAGACTTTGTCCGTGGTCACTCAGACAGCTATCCAAAG
ACACTTCAATAGCCACTTCTCTTGCGTCTCTTCTACTGAGGCCATCACTTCCGTATGTGTCTAGAGAGGG
CCCACCATTGTGCTCAGCACAGCCATTGACGTGAGCCAGAGGCAGTGCCCCGGGGGGACAACACAGCTGC
TTAGCACAGCCCTTGGAGATGCAGGGTGAGTTGCAGAGCAACAGTAAGTCCTTCTGCTCCAGGGGTTCCT
TCAAGTCCACATTTTCAAACTGGATGGTCACATTGTGGATTCCCGCATGGTGGAAGATTTCTCGAATTTT
TGTGCTGGCATCTTGATATCCCCTGTCCTTAGGATACTTGATGTGCAGGGTGGCAATAATCTTTCCACTT
ACAAGTTCCCAGATGTGCACTTCATGTACACTGCTAATTCCAGGCACAGCAGAGAGTTTACTCATCAGCT
CTTCCATGTTGACTCCTTTTGGGACCATCTGTAGCAGAATGGCAGCGGTCTCCTTGATAAGCGGGAAGGC
AGATGACAAAATGATGATGACCATGAGGACAGTCAGGCTGGGGTCAATGTAACACTGCCAGTTACACGGG
TCCTCACTCTTCAGGGGAAGCACATAGAATATGATGGCC
